Addgene plasmid #88681: pDONR223-ZNF30
Purpose: Donor Vector containing ZNF30 transcription factor, part of the Human TFome Collection
Depositing lab: Marc Vidal. Depositing organization: Dana-Farber Cancer Institute. Publication: A comprehensive library of human transcription factors for cell fate engineering. Ng AHM, Khoshakhlagh P, Rojo Arias JE, Pasquini G, Wang K, Swiersy A, Shipman SL, Appleton E, Kiaee K, Kohman RE, Vernet A, Dysart M, Leeper K, Saylor W, Huang JY, Graveline A, Taipale J, Hill DE, Vidal M, Melero-Martin JM, Busskamp V, Church GM. Nat Biotechnol. 2021 Apr;39(4):510-519. doi: 10.1038/s41587-020-0742-6. Epub 2020 Nov 30. PubMed 33257861.
Backbone
  Vector backbone: pDONR223
  Backbone manufacturer: Invitrogen
  Backbone size w/o insert (bp): 3000
  Vector type: Gateway Donor Vector
Growth in bacteria
  Bacterial resistance: Spectinomycin, 50 μg/mL
  Growth temperature: 37°C
  Growth strain: DH5alpha
  Copy number: High Copy
Gene/Insert
  Gene/Insert name: ZNF30
  Species: H. sapiens (human)
  Insert size (bp): 1875
  Mutation: Last nucleotide of stop codon removed to allow for Gateway C-terminal fusions
  Entrez Gene: ZNF30 (a.k.a. KOX28)
  Cloning method: Gateway Cloning
  Sequencing primers: 5′ M13F(-21); 3′ M13R
Terms and licenses: Academic/Nonprofit Terms; Industry Terms: Not Available to Industry
Depositor comments: Represents the ORFeome subset of the TFome
How to cite: pDONR223-ZNF30 was a gift from Marc Vidal (Addgene plasmid # 88681 ; http://n2t.net/addgene:88681 ; RRID:Addgene_88681)
