[The description below was written by a language model from this plasmid's Addgene catalogue record and pLannotate feature annotations shown in this document.]
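Description:
pDONR223-ZNF30 is a Gateway entry-type clone built on the Invitrogen pDONR223 donor backbone and carrying the open reading frame of human ZNF30 (also known as KOX28), a zinc finger transcription factor. It belongs to the ORFeome-derived subset of the Human TFome Collection, a library of human transcription factor ORFs assembled for cell fate engineering. The plasmid is maintained in E. coli through a high-copy ColE1/pUC-type origin and selected with spectinomycin via the aadA aminoglycoside adenylyltransferase gene (SmR), which sits downstream of a fragment of a class 1 integron Pc promoter and a short remnant of a gentamicin resistance gene.

The roughly 1.9 kb insert lies between two attL-type recombination sites, labelled by the automated annotation as an attL variant. These sites allow LR Clonase to transfer the ORF into any compatible Gateway destination vector. The last nucleotide of the stop codon has been removed so that the coding sequence can read through into C-terminal tags or fusion partners supplied by the destination vector. The donor itself has no eukaryotic promoter, so it serves as a shuttle and archive for the ORF, not as an expression construct. A T7 promoter lies just outside one att site, and rrnB T1 and T2 terminators insulate the cassette from upstream transcription. The feature table does not label ZNF30. It instead marks a short N-terminal stretch of the insert as a ZNF720 fragment, most likely a match to a domain conserved among related zinc finger proteins. Small lacI and lacZα fragments are backbone remnants.
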