Features (pLannotate 1.2.2; 12 found; start..end, strand, type, name):
      2..97      +  protein_bind   attL3: mutant version of attL; recombination site for the Gateway® LR reaction LR Clonase™
    136..321     +  CDS            ZNF720 (fragment): ZN720_HUMAN - Experimental evidence at protein level: Swiss-Prot protein existence level 1. From Homo sapiens (Human).
   1979..2074    -  protein_bind   attL3: mutant version of attL; recombination site for the Gateway® LR reaction LR Clonase™
   2093..2111    -  promoter       T7 promoter: promoter for bacteriophage T7 RNA polymerase
   2301..2324    +  promoter       Pc promoter (fragment): intI1 (promoter lies within the coding sequence); class 1 integron promoter
   2500..2556    +  CDS            GmR (fragment): gentamycin acetyltransferase; aacC1; confers resistance to gentamycin
   2563..3354    +  CDS            SmR: aminoglycoside adenylyltransferase (Murphy, 1985); aadA; confers resistance to spectinomycin and streptomycin
   3447..4035    +  rep_origin     ori: high-copy-number ColE1/pMB1/pBR322/pUC origin of replication
   4218..4310    +  CDS            lacI (fragment): lac repressor; lacI; The lac repressor binds to the lac operator to inhibit transcription in E. coli. This inhibition can be relieved by adding lactose or isopropyl-β-D-thiogalactopyranoside (IPTG).
   4365..4392    -  terminator     rrnB T2 terminator: transcription terminator T2 from the E. coli rrnB gene
   4524..4567    +  terminator     rrnB T1 terminator: Escherichia coli rrnB; transcription terminator T1 from the E. coli rrnB gene
   4614..4650    -  CDS            lacZα (fragment): LacZα fragment of β-galactosidase; lacZ fragment
>Addgene plasmid #88681 | pDONR223-ZNF30 | addgene full sequence | sequence record 358243 | Addgene NGS Result
CAAATAATGATTTTATTTTGACTGATAGTGACCTGTTCGTTGCAACAAATTGATGAGCAATGCTTTTTTA
TAATGCCAACTTTGTACAAAAAAGTTGGCACCATGGCCCATAAATATGTGGGTTTGCAGTATCACGGATC
AGTGACATTTGAGGATGTGGCCATAGCCTTCTCCCAGCAGGAGTGGGAGAGTCTGGACTCTTCCCAGAGG
GGCTTGTACAGAGATGTGATGTTGGAGAACTACAGGAACTTGGTGTCAATGGCAGGACATTCCCGTTCTA
AACCACATGTGATCGCCTTATTGGAACAATGGAAAGAGCCTGAAGTGACAGTGAGGAAAGATGGAAGAAG
ATGGTGCACAGATTTGCAGTTGGAAGATGATACAATCGGCTGTAAAGAAATGCCCACCTCTGAAAACTGT
CCATCTTTTGCTCTACATCAGAAAATAAGTAGACAGAAACCACGTGAATGTCAGGAATATGGAAAGACCC
TTTGTCAAGACTCAAAGCCTGTTCAACATGAAAGAATACATAGTAGTGAAAAACCCAACAGATGTAAAGA
ATGTGGGAAGAACTTTAGTAATGGACATCAACTCACCATACATCAGAGATTGCATGTTGGTGAGAAACCC
TATAAATATGAAAAATGTGGGAAGGCCTTTATCAGTGGCTCAGCCTTTGTTAAGCATGGGAGAATTCACA
CTGGTGAGAAGCCACTCAAATGTAAGCAATGTGGAAAGACTATTAGTGGTAGCTATCAACTTACAGTACA
TAAGAGTATTCATACTGGGAAGAAACCATATGAGTGCGGGGAATGTGGGAAAGCTTTTCTAGTATATGGA
AAGCTTACCCGGCATCAGAGTACTCACACTGGTGAAAAACCCTTTGGGTGTGAGGAGTGTGGGAAGGCCT
TCAGTACCTTTTCATACCTGGTTCAACATCAGCGAATTCATACCAGTGAAAAACCTTACGAATGCAAAGA
ATGTGGGAAGGCCTTTAGCACTAGCTCACCCCTTGCTAAGCATCAGAGAATTCATACTGGCGAGAAACCC
TATGAATGTAAGGAGTGTGGGAAGTCCTTCACTGTGTATGGACAGCTTACTCGACATCAGAGTATTCATA
CTGGTGAGAAACCTTTTGAATGTAAGGAATGTGGAAAGGCCTTTAGACTTAGTTCCTTCCTTCATGCACA
TCAGCGAATTCATGCAGAGATAAAGCCCTACGGATGCAAGGAATGCGGGAGAACCTTCAGTCGTGCCTCA
TATCTTGTTCAACATGGAAGACTTCACACTGGCGAGAAGCCCTATGAATGTAAGGAGTGTGGCAAGGCCT
TTAGTACTGGCTCATACCTTGTTCAGCATCAGAGGATCCATACTGGGGAGAAACCCTATGAATGTAAGGA
ATGTGGCAAAGCCTTTATTAGTCGCCATCAGCTTACCGTACATCAAAGGGTTCATACTGGAGAGAAACCC
TATGAGTGTAAGGAATGTGGCAAGGCCTTCAGAGTGCACGTACATCTCACACAGCATCGGAAAATTCATA
CTGATGTAAAGCCCTATGAATGTAAGGAATGTGGAAAGGCTTTTAGTCGAGCCTCGTACCTTGTACAACA
TAGCAGAATCCATACTGGTAAGAAGCCCTATGAGTGTAAGGAGTGTGGCAAGGCCTTCAGTTCTGGCTCA
TACCTTGTTCAGCATCAAAGAATTCATACTGGGGAGAAACCCTATGAATGTAACAAATGTGGGAAAGCCT
TTACTGTTTATGGACAACTTATTGGACATCAGAGTGTTCACACTGGTGAGAAACCTTTTGAATGTAAGGA
ATGCGGGAAGGCCTTTAGACTTAATTCATTCCTTACTGAACATCAGCGGGTACACACTGGTGAGAAACCC
TTTAAATGCAAAAAATGTGGGAAGACCTTTAGATACAGTTCAGCCCTTAAAGTGCATCTGAGAAAACATA
TGAGTGTTATACCCTTGCCAACTTTCTTGTACAAAGTTGGCATTATAAGAAAGCATTGCTTATCAATTTG
TTGCAACGAACAGGTCACTATCAGTCAAAATAAAATCATTATTTGCCATCCAGCTGATATCCCCTATAGT
GAGTCGTATTACATGGTCATAGCTGTTTCCTGGCAGCTCTGGCCCGTGTCTCAAAATCTCTGATGTTACA
TTGCACAAGATAAAAATATATCATCATGCCTCCTCTAGACCAGCCAGGACAGAAATGCCTCGACTTCGCT
GCTACCCAAGGTTGCCGGGTGACGCACACCGTGGAAACGGATGAAGGCACGAACCCAGTGGACATAAGCC
TGTTCGGTTCGTAAGCTGTAATGCAAGTAGCGTATGCGCTCACGCAACTGGTCCAGAACCTTGACCGAAC
GCAGCGGTGGTAACGGCGCAGTGGCGGTTTTCATGGCTTGTTATGACTGTTTTTTTGGGGTACAGTCTAT
GCCTCGGGCATCCAAGCAGCAAGCGCGTTACGCCGTGGGTCGATGTTTGATGTTATGGAGCAGCAACGAT
GTTACGCAGCAGGGCAGTCGCCCTAAAACAAAGTTAAACATTATGAGGGAAGCGGTGATCGCCGAAGTAT
CGACTCAACTATCAGAGGTAGTTGGCGTCATCGAGCGCCATCTCGAACCGACGTTGCTGGCCGTACATTT
GTACGGCTCCGCAGTGGATGGCGGCCTGAAGCCACACAGTGATATTGATTTGCTGGTTACGGTGACCGTA
AGGCTTGATGAAACAACGCGGCGAGCTTTGATCAACGACCTTTTGGAAACTTCGGCTTCCCCTGGAGAGA
GCGAGATTCTCCGCGCTGTAGAAGTCACCATTGTTGTGCACGACGACATCATTCCGTGGCGTTATCCAGC
TAAGCGCGAACTGCAATTTGGAGAATGGCAGCGCAATGACATTCTTGCAGGTATCTTCGAGCCAGCCACG
ATCGACATTGATCTGGCTATCTTGCTGACAAAAGCAAGAGAACATAGCGTTGCCTTGGTAGGTCCAGCGG
CGGAGGAACTCTTTGATCCGGTTCCTGAACAGGATCTATTTGAGGCGCTAAATGAAACCTTAACGCTATG
GAACTCGCCGCCCGACTGGGCTGGCGATGAGCGAAATGTAGTGCTTACGTTGTCCCGCATTTGGTACAGC
GCAGTAACCGGCAAAATCGCGCCGAAGGATGTCGCTGCCGACTGGGCAATGGAGCGCCTGCCGGCCCAGT
ATCAGCCCGTCATACTTGAAGCTAGACAGGCTTATCTTGGACAAGAAGAAGATCGCTTGGCCTCGCGCGC
AGATCAGTTGGAAGAATTTGTCCACTACGTGAAAGGCGAGATCACCAAGGTAGTCGGCAAATAACCCTCG
AGCCACCCATGACCAAAATCCCTTAACGTGAGTTACGCGTCGTTCCACTGAGCGTCAGACCCCGTAGAAA
AGATCAAAGGATCTTCTTGAGATCCTTTTTTTCTGCGCGTAATCTGCTGCTTGCAAACAAAAAAACCACC
GCTACCAGCGGTGGTTTGTTTGCCGGATCAAGAGCTACCAACTCTTTTTCCGAAGGTAACTGGCTTCAGC
AGAGCGCAGATACCAAATACTGTTCTTCTAGTGTAGCCGTAGTTAGGCCACCACTTCAAGAACTCTGTAG
CACCGCCTACATACCTCGCTCTGCTAATCCTGTTACCAGTGGCTGCTGCCAGTGGCGATAAGTCGTGTCT
TACCGGGTTGGACTCAAGACGATAGTTACCGGATAAGGCGCAGCGGTCGGGCTGAACGGGGGGTTCGTGC
ACACAGCCCAGCTTGGAGCGAACGACCTACACCGAACTGAGATACCTACAGCGTGAGCTATGAGAAAGCG
CCACGCTTCCCGAAGGGAGAAAGGCGGACAGGTATCCGGTAAGCGGCAGGGTCGGAACAGGAGAGCGCAC
GAGGGAGCTTCCAGGGGGAAACGCCTGGTATCTTTATAGTCCTGTCGGGTTTCGCCACCTCTGACTTGAG
CGTCGATTTTTGTGATGCTCGTCAGGGGGGCGGAGCCTATGGAAAAACGCCAGCAACGCGGCCTTTTTAC
GGTTCCTGGCCTTTTGCTGGCCTTTTGCTCACATGTTCTTTCCTGCGTTATCCCCTGATTCTGTGGATAA
CCGTATTACCGCCTTTGAGTGAGCTGATACCGCTCGCCGCAGCCGAACGACCGAGCGCAGCGAGTCAGTG
AGCGAGGAAGCGGAAGAGCGCCCAATACGCAAACCGCCTCTCCCCGCGCGTTGGCCGATTCATTAATGCA
GCTGGCACGACAGGTTTCCCGACTGGAAAGCGGGCAGTGAGCGCAACGCAATTAATACGCGTACCGCTAG
CCAGGAAGAGTTTGTAGAAACGCAAAAAGGCCATCCGTCAGGATGGCCTTCTGCTTAGTTTGATGCCTGG
CAGTTTATGGCGGGCGTCCTGCCCGCCACCCTCCGGGCCGTTGCTTCACAACGTTCAAATCCGCTCCCGG
CGGATTTGTCCTACTCAGGAGAGCGTTCACCGACAAACAACAGATAAAACGAAAGGCCCAGTCTTCCGAC
TGAGCCTTTCGTTTTATTTGATGCCTGGCAGTTCCCTACTCTCGCGTTAACGCTAGCATGGATGTTTTCC
CAGTCACGACGTTGTAAAACGACGGCCAGTCTTAAGCTCGGGCCC
