>Addgene plasmid #88681 | pDONR223-ZNF30 | depositor partial sequence | sequence record 172285 | insert
ATGGCCCATAAATATGTGGGTTTGCAGTATCACGGATCAGTGACATTTGAGGATGTGGCCATAGCCTTCT
CCCAGCAGGAGTGGGAGAGTCTGGACTCTTCCCAGAGGGGCTTGTACAGAGATGTGATGTTGGAGAACTA
CAGGAACTTGGTGTCAATGGCAGGACATTCCCGTTCTAAACCACATGTGATCGCCTTATTGGAACAATGG
AAAGAGCCTGAAGTGACAGTGAGGAAAGATGGAAGAAGATGGTGCACAGATTTGCAGTTGGAAGATGATA
CAATCGGCTGTAAAGAAATGCCCACCTCTGAAAACTGTCCATCTTTTGCTCTACATCAGAAAATAAGTAG
ACAGAAACCACGTGAATGTCAGGAATATGGAAAGACCCTTTGTCAAGACTCAAAGCCTGTTCAACATGAA
AGAATACATAGTAGTGAAAAACCCAACAGATGTAAAGAATGTGGGAAGAACTTTAGTAATGGACATCAAC
TCACCATACATCAGAGATTGCATGTTGGTGAGAAACCCTATAAATATGAAAAATGTGGGAAGGCCTTTAT
CAGTGGCTCAGCCTTTGTTAAGCATGGGAGAATTCACACTGGTGAGAAGCCACTCAAATGTAAGCAATGT
GGAAAGACTATTAGTGGTAGCTATCAACTTACAGTACATAAGAGTATTCATACTGGGAAGAAACCATATG
AGTGCGGGGAATGTGGGAAAGCTTTTCTAGTATATGGAAAGCTTACCCGGCATCAGAGTACTCACACTGG
TGAAAAACCCTTTGGGTGTGAGGAGTGTGGGAAGGCCTTCAGTACCTTTTCATACCTGGTTCAACATCAG
CGAATTCATACCAGTGAAAAACCTTACGAATGCAAAGAATGTGGGAAGGCCTTTAGCACTAGCTCACCCC
TTGCTAAGCATCAGAGAATTCATACTGGCGAGAAACCCTATGAATGTAAGGAGTGTGGGAAGTCCTTCAC
TGTGTATGGACAGCTTACTCGACATCAGAGTATTCATACTGGTGAGAAACCTTTTGAATGTAAGGAATGT
GGAAAGGCCTTTAGACTTAGTTCCTTCCTTCATGCACATCAGCGAATTCATGCAGAGATAAAGCCCTACG
GATGCAAGGAATGCGGGAGAACCTTCAGTCGTGCCTCATATCTTGTTCAACATGGAAGACTTCACACTGG
CGAGAAGCCCTATGAATGTAAGGAGTGTGGCAAGGCCTTTAGTACTGGCTCATACCTTGTTCAGCATCAG
AGGATCCATACTGGGGAGAAACCCTATGAATGTAAGGAATGTGGCAAAGCCTTTATTAGTCGCCATCAGC
TTACCGTACATCAAAGGGTTCATACTGGAGAGAAACCCTATGAGTGTAAGGAATGTGGCAAGGCCTTCAG
AGTGCACGTACATCTCACACAGCATCGGAAAATTCATACTGATGTAAAGCCCTATGAATGTAAGGAATGT
GGAAAGGCTTTTAGTCGAGCCTCGTACCTTGTACAACATAGCAGAATCCATACTGGTAAGAAGCCCTATG
AGTGTAAGGAGTGTGGCAAGGCCTTCAGTTCTGGCTCATACCTTGTTCAGCATCAAAGAATTCATACTGG
GGAGAAACCCTATGAATGTAACAAATGTGGGAAAGCCTTTACTGTTTATGGACAACTTATTGGACATCAG
AGTGTTCACACTGGTGAGAAACCTTTTGAATGTAAGGAATGCGGGAAGGCCTTTAGACTTAATTCATTCC
TTACTGAACATCAGCGGGTACACACTGGTGAGAAACCCTTTAAATGCAAAAAATGTGGGAAGACCTTTAG
ATACAGTTCAGCCCTTAAAGTGCATCTGAGAAAACATATGAGTGTTATACCCTAA
